Addgene plasmid #73737: pMLS297
Purpose: SapTrap STOP codon + let-858 UTR N-terminal connector donor plasmid
Depositing lab: Erik Jorgensen. Depositing organization: University of Utah. Publication: SapTrap, a Toolkit for High-Throughput CRISPR/Cas9 Gene Modification in Caenorhabditis elegans. Schwartz ML, Jorgensen EM. Genetics. 2016 Feb 2. pii: genetics.115.184275. 10.1534/genetics.115.184275 PubMed 26837755.
Backbone
  Vector backbone: pDONR221
  Backbone manufacturer: Thermo Fisher
  Vector type: CRISPR
Growth in bacteria
  Bacterial resistance: Kanamycin, 50 μg/mL
  Growth temperature: 37°C
  Growth strain: Top10
  Copy number: High Copy
Gene/Insert
  Gene/Insert name: STOP codon + let-858 3'-UTR
  Species: C. elegans (nematode)
  Insert size (bp): 432
  Cloning method: Unknown
  Sequencing primers: 5′ M13 (-21) Forward; 3′ M13 Reverse
Terms and licenses: Academic/Nonprofit Terms; Industry Terms: Not Available to Industry
How to cite: pMLS297 was a gift from Erik Jorgensen (Addgene plasmid # 73737 ; http://n2t.net/addgene:73737 ; RRID:Addgene_73737)
