[The description below was written by a language model from this plasmid's Addgene catalogue record and pLannotate feature annotations shown in this document.]
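Description:
pMLS297 is a small (about 2.9 kb) bacterial donor plasmid from the SapTrap toolkit, a modular assembly system for building CRISPR/Cas9 gene-modification targeting vectors for Caenorhabditis elegans. It is built on the pDONR221 backbone and is propagated in E. coli as a high-copy plasmid through a ColE1/pUC-type origin, with selection by a kanamycin resistance gene (aminoglycoside phosphotransferase). The backbone also carries rrnB T1 and T2 transcription terminators upstream of the insert region, which insulate it from read-through transcription, plus short annotated remnants of lacI and lacZα that are not functional genes.

The payload is a 432 bp C. elegans segment consisting of a STOP codon followed by the let-858 3'-UTR, catalogued as an "N-terminal connector" module. The feature table does not annotate this insert directly, but an unannotated interval of roughly the right size lies between two pBluescript-type multiple cloning site fragments, which are in turn flanked by T7 and T3 promoters; this is presumably where the insert resides. M13 forward and reverse primer sites are listed for sequencing across it.

In the SapTrap scheme, connector donors supply the short sequence that joins a tag or selectable cassette to the adjacent part of a repair template during one-pot assembly. A connector carrying a stop codon and a 3'-UTR would terminate translation and provide transcript 3'-end processing signals at that junction rather than creating an in-frame fusion. The record does not describe the type IIS sites or overhangs that release the module, and the cloning method is listed as unknown. The plasmid itself encodes no Cas9 or guide RNA and serves only as a parts donor.
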