Features (pLannotate 1.2.2; 10 found; start..end, strand, type, name):
    121..213     +  CDS            lacI (fragment): lac repressor; lacI; The lac repressor binds to the lac operator to inhibit transcription in E. coli. This inhibition can be relieved by adding lactose or isopropyl-β-D-thiogalactopyranoside (IPTG).
    268..295     -  terminator     rrnB T2 terminator: transcription terminator T2 from the E. coli rrnB gene
    427..470     +  terminator     rrnB T1 terminator: Escherichia coli rrnB; transcription terminator T1 from the E. coli rrnB gene
    517..555     -  CDS            lacZα (fragment): LacZα fragment of β-galactosidase; lacZ fragment
    563..581     +  promoter       T7 promoter: promoter for bacteriophage T7 RNA polymerase
    590..654     -  misc_feature   MCS (fragment): pBluescript multiple cloning site
   1087..1131    -  misc_feature   MCS (fragment): pBluescript multiple cloning site
   1144..1162    -  promoter       T3 promoter: promoter for bacteriophage T3 RNA polymerase
   1312..2121    +  CDS            KanR: aminoglycoside phosphotransferase; aph(3')-Ia; confers resistance to kanamycin in bacteria or G418 (Geneticin®) in eukaryotes
   2268..2856    +  rep_origin     ori: high-copy-number ColE1/pMB1/pBR322/pUC origin of replication
>Addgene plasmid #73737 | pMLS297 | depositor full sequence | sequence record 136624 | Full Sequence
CTTTCCTGCGTTATCCCCTGATTCTGTGGATAACCGTATTACCGCCTTTGAGTGAGCTGATACCGCTCGC
CGCAGCCGAACGACCGAGCGCAGCGAGTCAGTGAGCGAGGAAGCGGAAGAGCGCCCAATACGCAAACCGC
CTCTCCCCGCGCGTTGGCCGATTCATTAATGCAGCTGGCACGACAGGTTTCCCGACTGGAAAGCGGGCAG
TGAGCGCAACGCAATTAATACGCGTACCGCTAGCCAGGAAGAGTTTGTAGAAACGCAAAAAGGCCATCCG
TCAGGATGGCCTTCTGCTTAGTTTGATGCCTGGCAGTTTATGGCGGGCGTCCTGCCCGCCACCCTCCGGG
CCGTTGCTTCACAACGTTCAAATCCGCTCCCGGCGGATTTGTCCTACTCAGGAGAGCGTTCACCGACAAA
CAACAGATAAAACGAAAGGCCCAGTCTTCCGACTGAGCCTTTCGTTTTATTTGATGCCTGGCAGTTCCCT
ACTCTCGCGTTAACGCTAGCATGGATGTTTTCCCAGTCACGACGTTGTAAAACGACGGCCAGTGAGCGCG
CGTAATACGACTCACTATAGGGCGAATTGGGTACCGGGCCCCCCCTCGAGGTCGACGGTATCGATAAGCT
TGATATCGAATTCCTGCAGCCCGGCTCTTCGGGTTAAATTTTCAAATTTTAAATACTGAATATTTGTTTT
TTTTCCTATTATTTATTTATTCTCTTTGTGTTTTTTTTCTTGCTTTCTAAAAAATTAATTCAATCCAAAT
CTAAACATTTTTTTTTCTCTTTCCGTCTCCCAATTCGTATTCCGCTCCTCTCATCTGAACACAATGTGCA
AGTTTATTTATCTTCTCGCTTTCATTTCATTAGGACGTGGGGGGAATTGGTGGAAGGGGGAAACACACAA
AAGGATGATGGAAATGAAATAAGGACACACAATATGCAACAACATTCAATTCAGAAATATGGAGGAAGGT
TTAAAAGAAAACATAAAAATATATAGAGGAGGAAGGAAAACTAGTAAAAAATAAGCAAAGAAATTAGGCG
AACGATGAGAATTGTCCTCGCTTGACGGGAAGAGCGGGGGGATCCACTAGTTCTAGAGCGGCCGCCACCG
CGGTGGAGCTCCAGCTTTTGTTCCCTTTAGTGAGGGTTAATTGCGCGCTTGGCGTAATCATGGTCATAGC
TGTTTCCTGGCAGCTCTGGCCCGTGTCTCAAAATCTCTGATGTTACATTGCACAAGATAAAAATATATCA
TCATGAACAATAAAACTGTCTGCTTACATAAACAGTAATACAAGGGGTGTTATGAGCCATATTCAACGGG
AAACGTCGAGGCCGCGATTAAATTCCAACATGGATGCTGATTTATATGGGTATAAATGGGCTCGCGATAA
TGTCGGGCAATCAGGTGCGACAATCTATCGCTTGTATGGGAAGCCCGATGCGCCAGAGTTGTTTCTGAAA
CATGGCAAAGGTAGCGTTGCCAATGATGTTACAGATGAGATGGTCAGACTAAACTGGCTGACGGAATTTA
TGCCTCTTCCGACCATCAAGCATTTTATCCGTACTCCTGATGATGCATGGTTACTCACCACTGCGATCCC
CGGAAAAACAGCATTCCAGGTATTAGAAGAATATCCTGATTCAGGTGAAAATATTGTTGATGCGCTGGCA
GTGTTCCTGCGCCGGTTGCATTCGATTCCTGTTTGTAATTGTCCTTTTAACAGCGATCGCGTATTTCGTC
TCGCTCAGGCGCAATCACGAATGAATAACGGTTTGGTTGATGCGAGTGATTTTGATGACGAGCGTAATGG
CTGGCCTGTTGAACAAGTCTGGAAAGAAATGCATAAACTTTTGCCATTCTCACCGGATTCAGTCGTCACT
CATGGTGATTTCTCACTTGATAACCTTATTTTTGACGAGGGGAAATTAATAGGTTGTATTGATGTTGGAC
GAGTCGGAATCGCAGACCGATACCAGGATCTTGCCATCCTATGGAACTGCCTCGGTGAGTTTTCTCCTTC
ATTACAGAAACGGCTTTTTCAAAAATATGGTATTGATAATCCTGATATGAATAAATTGCAGTTTCATTTG
ATGCTCGATGAGTTTTTCTAATCAGAATTGGTTAATTGGTTGTAACACTGGCAGAGCATTACGCTGACTT
GACGGGACGGCGCAAGCTCATGACCAAAATCCCTTAACGTGAGTTACGCGTCGTTCCACTGAGCGTCAGA
CCCCGTAGAAAAGATCAAAGGATCTTCTTGAGATCCTTTTTTTCTGCGCGTAATCTGCTGCTTGCAAACA
AAAAAACCACCGCTACCAGCGGTGGTTTGTTTGCCGGATCAAGAGCTACCAACTCTTTTTCCGAAGGTAA
CTGGCTTCAGCAGAGCGCAGATACCAAATACTGTTCTTCTAGTGTAGCCGTAGTTAGGCCACCACTTCAA
GAACTCTGTAGCACCGCCTACATACCTCGCTCTGCTAATCCTGTTACCAGTGGCTGCTGCCAGTGGCGAT
AAGTCGTGTCTTACCGGGTTGGACTCAAGACGATAGTTACCGGATAAGGCGCAGCGGTCGGGCTGAACGG
GGGGTTCGTGCACACAGCCCAGCTTGGAGCGAACGACCTACACCGAACTGAGATACCTACAGCGTGAGCT
ATGAGAAAGCGCCACGCTTCCCGAAGGGAGAAAGGCGGACAGGTATCCGGTAAGCGGCAGGGTCGGAACA
GGAGAGCGCACGAGGGAGCTTCCAGGGGGAAACGCCTGGTATCTTTATAGTCCTGTCGGGTTTCGCCACC
TCTGACTTGAGCGTCGATTTTTGTGATGCTCGTCAGGGGGGCGGAGCCTATGGAAAAACGCCAGCAACGC
GGCCTTTTTACGGTTCCTGGCCTTTTGCTGGCCTTTTGCTCACATGTT
