>Addgene plasmid #73737 | pMLS297 | depositor partial sequence | sequence record 136625 | STOP codon + let-858 3'-UTR Insert
GCTCTTCGGGTTAAATTTTCAAATTTTAAATACTGAATATTTGTTTTTTTTCCTATTATTTATTTATTCT
CTTTGTGTTTTTTTTCTTGCTTTCTAAAAAATTAATTCAATCCAAATCTAAACATTTTTTTTTCTCTTTC
CGTCTCCCAATTCGTATTCCGCTCCTCTCATCTGAACACAATGTGCAAGTTTATTTATCTTCTCGCTTTC
ATTTCATTAGGACGTGGGGGGAATTGGTGGAAGGGGGAAACACACAAAAGGATGATGGAAATGAAATAAG
GACACACAATATGCAACAACATTCAATTCAGAAATATGGAGGAAGGTTTAAAAGAAAACATAAAAATATA
TAGAGGAGGAAGGAAAACTAGTAAAAAATAAGCAAAGAAATTAGGCGAACGATGAGAATTGTCCTCGCTT
GACGGGAAGAGC
