>Addgene plasmid #73737 | pMLS297 | addgene partial sequence | sequence record 139600 | M13-F20 5'-TGTAAAACGACGGCCAGT-3'
GGGCGAATTGGGTACCGGGCCCCCCCTCGAGGTCGACGGTATCGATAAGCTTGATATCGAATTCCTGCAG
CCCGGCTCTTCGGGTTAAATTTTCAAATTTTAAATACTGAATATTTGTTTTTTTTCCTATTATTTATTTA
TTCTCTTTGTGTTTTTTTTCTTGCTTTCTAAAAAATTAATTCAATCCAAATCTAAACATTTTTTTTTCTC
TTTCCGTCTCCCAATTCGTATTCCGCTCCTCTCATCTGAACACAATGTGCAAGTTTATTTATCTTCTCGC
TTTCATTTCATTAGGACGTGGGGGGAATTGGTGGAAGGGGGAAACACACAAAAGGATGATGGAAATGAAA
TAAGGACACACAATATGCAACAACATTCAATTCAGAAATATGGAGGAAGGTTTAAAAGAAAACATAAAAA
TATATAGAGGAGGAAGGAAAACTAGTAAAAAATAAGCAAAGAAATTAGGCGAACGATGAGAATTGTCCTC
GCTTGACGGGAAGAGCGGGGGGATCCACTAGTTCTAGAGCGGCCGCCACCGCGGTGGAGCTCCAGCTTTT
GTTCCCTTTAGTGAGGGTTAATTGCGCGCTTGGCGTAATCATGGTCATAGCTGTTTCCTGGCAGCTCTGG
CCCGTGTCTCAAAATCTCTGATGTTACATTGCACAAGATAAAAATATATCATCATGAACAATAAAACTGT
CTGCTTACATAAACAGTAATACAAGGGGTGTTATGAGCCATATTCAACGGGAAACGTCGAGGCCGCGATT
AAATTCCAACATGGATGCTGATTTATATGGGTATAAATGGGCTCGCGATAATGTCGGGCAATCAGGTGCG
ACAATCTATCGCTTGTATGGGAAGCCCGATGCGCCAGAGTTGTTTCTGAAACATGGCAAAGGTAGCGTTG
CCAATGATGTTACAGATGAGATGGTCAGACTAAACTGGCTGACGGAATTTATGCCTCTTCCGAC
