>Addgene plasmid #73737 | pMLS297 | addgene partial sequence | sequence record 139601 | M13-Rev 5'-CAGGAAACAGCTATGACC-3'
ATTAACCCTCACTAAAGGGAACAAAAGCTGGAGCTCCACCGCGGTGGCGGCCGCTCTAGAACTAGTGGAT
CCCCCCGCTCTTCCCGTCAAGCGAGGACAATTCTCATCGTTCGCCTAATTTCTTTGCTTATTTTTTACTA
GTTTTCCTTCCTCCTCTATATATTTTTATGTTTTCTTTTAAACCTTCCTCCATATTTCTGAATTGAATGT
TGTTGCATATTGTGTGTCCTTATTTCATTTCCATCATCCTTTTGTGTGTTTCCCCCTTCCACCAATTCCC
CCCACGTCCTAATGAAATGAAAGCGAGAAGATAAATAAACTTGCACATTGTGTTCAGATGAGAGGAGCGG
AATACGAATTGGGAGACGGAAAGAGAAAAAAAAATGTTTAGATTTGGATTGAATTAATTTTTTAGAAAGC
AAGAAAAAAAACACAAAGAGAATAAATAAATAATAGGAAAAAAAACAAATATTCAGTATTTAAAATTTGA
AAATTTAACCCGAAGAGCCGGGCTGCAGGAATTCGATATCAAGCTTATCGATACCGTCGACCTCGAGGGG
GGGCCCGGTACCCAATTCGCCCTATAGTGAGTCGTATTACGCGCGCTCACTGGCCGTCGTTTTACAACGT
CGTGACTGGGAAAACATCCATGCTAGCGTTAACGCGAGAGTAGGGAACTGCCAGGCATCAAATAAAACGA
AAGGCTCAGTCGGAAGACTGGGCCTTTCGTTTTATCTGTTGTTTGTCGGTGAACGCTCTCCTGAGTAGGA
CAAATCCGCCGGGAGCGGATTTGAACGTTGTGAAGCAACGGCCCGGAGGGTGGCGGG
